>Addgene plasmid #86690 | pRN3P-HA-Suv4-20h1mut | addgene partial sequence | sequence record 176990 | Addgene Partial NGS Result
AGAAACTTTCTTTTTATTAGGAGCAGATACGAATGGCTACATTTTGGGGGACAACATTTTGTAAAGTGTA
AGTTGGTATTATGTAGCTTAGAGACTCCATTCGGGTGTTCTTGAGGCTGGTTTAGTGGTAACCAGATCCG
CGGCCGCTGCGTTCAGTCTTAGAGACTGATCTTCTCTTCTCCTTGAAGAAATGTCAATATCTATGGAGTC
TTTACCAACAATTAGCCTCAGCCGCTTTGCCGGAGGAAGAGGAATGAAGTCATCATCGAAGTCATCCTCG
CAGTCCTCCTCCTCCTCCTCCCCCTCAGAAGATGAGGATTCATCTGTGCTGTCCTCCTCATATTGACTGT
AGTCGTCCACCTCCATCTGGGACTCGAGCAGGGAGAGGGGGTCGCTGCAGCACACCCCGTTCTCGTGCAG
GCCCTCTGCACATGGCCCCCTGCTCTCCTCATCCCGCTTGAGCTGGATCTTGAGCTTGGTGGAGCTGCTG
CCCGGCCCTGCGCTGACCCCGTTACTGAGCTTGGCAACATAGAGGTTGCTGTCACTGTCGTGGTCCTTGC
TGAGTTTGATGCTGATCTTGGAGGAGTTCACGCCGTCACTCTCATGGTCGTTTGTCTTGCTGCTGCTGTC
GTGCCGCCTGCGAAGCGTCAGCTTGGGGATTCCAGAGCTGTTCTCCAGGATCAGCTGTGCATCGTACCTG
GTGACCCGCCGCTTCTTTTTACTTTGTGCAGTTCTGAAGCTGTCTTTTGTGAAGCTGTCGGGTGCGACAA
CAGAGCAGCCAACCGGTGAGGGAGCAGAGTCCGTGTGGCTCACGGGCACCCTGACTGTGCCACTGGGCTC
ACCTTGATCAGGATGAGACCCTGGCAAATCTGGCAGCCCGTCTTTCCCAGGGAAGCTGTGCTCTGGACTG
CAGTCCTCGGTCTTTGCTAAGTGTTTCACAGGTTTCACTTGTCGAAATTTCTTTCGTGACAGGCAGGAGT
CGTTCTTGGGACACTCCTGGGATGCTTCCTCCCTGTGTGCAGTCTCAGGAGCCAGTTCTTCCAGCACCTC
TGGGGTTGGCTGCTGGCCACTGTCTGGGCAAGGTTCCAGTATACCATTTTTATAGCCATCCAAGGGACTT
GGTTCAAGCTTGATGTCAGTGGTCTCCTTCAGACCTGTCCTTGTCCTCAAAGAGCGCCGGGTTGTGTAGG
TGCAGGGCAAACTGTCGCCCTGCGAATGAGCACCTCTCCCATGATTCTGCCTGTGTTCTCTCGCAGCATG
TCTAGTCAAGCACCCACTCCCCACTGCAGCATGGGCTGGTCCCTCTGGCTCCCTTTCTTTCTTAATTGGC
AAATTTTTATATAGCACGACTTTGGGCTCCTTAAGCACTAAGCTCCCCATCTCGAGCTTGCGGGATGCGC
TCTTCTGGTCCAGCCGCTTGCAGTGATTCCGCAGTCTGATCTTGGAGAGTAAAGGCTTTGCCGGCTTTCT
CAGTTTCTTTGGTACCCGGGGATTGTTGGTGTGCACTAGCTTGGGTGAGGTAGAGTTGGAAGCAGCCGGG
ACTCTCGGCATGGACGGCCTTGTCAGAGCTCGACTCTTGCTGCTCTTTTTCACACCAACTGAAGATTTTC
GATTAGAAGTTGCATTGTCTTTTTCCTGAGTGGTGTCTGCATCTGTGTTAGAGCTGACAGACTGACTGTC
TGAGTTTTTGCTGCTGTCACCTAACTTTTTAAGCCTATTTAAGCGTTTATCTGTTTCTCTAAGTCCGTAT
TTGCTATTGATAACAGGAGCAGGCGCAGGCAGTCCTACTCGTGATTTAAAAGCACCAGTTCCCCGTCTTT
CACAAGTATAACATTCGCAGAACTCATTATTTTCTCCAAAAAAGCCATCTCCATAGTAACAAGAAATTTC
TTCTCCAGGTTCAATATCTCTCAGAGCCTTAACGCATGCTGTATCTCGACCAGTTGACACAAACTTACAG
TTAGGTCTGCCTGCTGCAGCTATAAATGCAGCAGGACCGAGCCAGAGTTGAGCACAATTTTTCCTTGTGG
AATACATGACACTGAAGTCGTTTTCTCCGTGTCTAAGTAGCATGTTCTCCTCAATTTCTGAAAGTTCGGC
AATACAACCCACCAGTAATTCTATTTTGTCATTTCGTTTCCACTCTTTTGTTGCAACTATCTTGGCTCCA
TTTTGTTCTGAAGAATATCTATTACAAGGCAGTATTTCAAATCCACTGTCAGTTGCAAACATCCGCAAGT
AAATAAAGACATGTTCCTTGAATAATTTCTCCTGCATTTTGTTTTTGTTGAGAAAATAATGCCGTGCCCA
TTCCCCAGAAGTCAAACATTTGAAAGCTTTCTCTAAGTGTTCATCTTTCTTAAAGCGTTCAATTACTTCC
TTTAGCTCTTCTTGCCTTCCTTTTATAGGCCGAAATCTCACAGGATTGTTGTGAGAAAAACTGTCAGCTT
TTGAAATATGCCTCGAGCTCCTCGAAGGAAAGGCGCTAGTGTTCATTTTGTGTGTCTGAAAACCTAAGTA
GGGATCAAGAACCAAACTGGTTGCTAAGTCATCGTTCTCACAGAGCTCCTTGGCGGACATTCCAGAGGAC
GGCACATAGCGGCTCTGCCCTTCAAATCCCGAGTTACCATGACATCTGCTGGACCGCCTCTCAACGGCGT
TTCTGCCGGTCTTCAGGGTGTCCTTGCCCGAGTGCTGCTGTAATTTTGATTGATTCTGCTGATGGTCATT
AGACAACTTGCCTCCATTTCTCCTGCCATTCACCACCATGGATCCCGCATAGTCAGGAACATCGTATGGG
TAGCCCATGGCGGCAGATCTGCCAAAGTTGAGCGTTTATTCTGAGCTTCTGCAAAAAGAACAAGCAAGCT
TAGCTCCAGCTTTTGTTCCCTTTAGTGAGGGTTAATTTCGAGCTTGGCGTAATCATGGTCATAGCTGTTT
CCTGTGTGAAATTGTTATCCGCTCACAATTCCACACAACATACGAGCCGGAAGCATAAAGTGTAAAGCCT
GGGGTGCCTAATGAGTGAGCTAACTCACATTAATTGCGTTGCGCTCACTGCCCGCTTTCCAGTCGGGAAA
CCTGTCGTGCCAGCTGCATTAATGAATCGGCCAACGCGCGGGGAGAGGCGGTTTGCGTATTGGGCGCTCT
TCCGCTTCCTCGCTCACTGACTCGCTGCGCTCGGTCGTTCGGCTGCGGCGAGCGGTATCAGCTCACTCAA
AGGCGGTAATACGGTTATCCACAGAATCAGGGGATAACGCAGGAAAGAACATGTGAGCAAAAGGCCAGCA
AAAGGCCAGGAACCGTAAAAAGGCCGCGTTGCTGGCGTTTTTCCATAGGCTCCGCCCCCCTGACGAGCAT
CACAAAAATCGACGCTCAAGTCAGAGGTGGCGAAACCCGACAGGACTATAAAGATACCAGGCGTTTCCCC
CTGGAAGCTCCCTCGTGCGCTCTCCTGTTCCGACCCTGCCGCTTACCGGATACCTGTCCGCCTTTCTCCC
TTCGGGAAGCGTGGCGCTTTCTCATAGCTCACGCTGTAGGTATCTCAGTTCGGTGTAGGTCGTTCGCTCC
AAGCTGGGCTGTGTGCACGAACCCCCCGTTCAGCCCGACCGCTGCGCCTTATCCGGTAACTATCGTCTTG
AGTCCAACCCGGTAAGACACGACTTATCGCCACTGGCAGCAGCCACTGGTAACAGGATTAGCAGAGCGAG
GTATGTAGGCGGTGCTACAGAGTTCTTGAAGTGGTGGCCTAACTACGGCTACACTAGAAGAACAGTATTT
GGTATCTGCGCTCTGCTGAAGCCAGTTACCTTCGGAAAAAGAGTTGGTAGCTCTTGATCCGGCAAACAAA
CCACCGCTGGTAGCGGTGGTTTTTTTGTTTGCAAGCAGCAGATTACGCGCAGAAAAAAAGGATCTCAAGA
AGATCCTTTGATCTTTTCTACGGGGTCTGACGCTCAGTGGAACGAAAACTCACGTTAAGGGATTTTGGTC
ATGAGATTATCAAAAAGGATCTTCACCTAGATCCTTTTAAATTAAAAATGAAGTTTTAAATCAATCTAAA
GTATATATGAGTAAACTTGGTCTGACAGTTACCAATGCTTAATCAGTGAGGCACCTATCTCAGCGATCTG
TCTATTTCGTTCATCCATAGTTGCCTGACTCCCCGTCGTGTAGATAACTACGATACGGGAGGGCTTACCA
TCTGGCCCCAGTGCTGCAATGATACCGCGAGACCCACGCTCACCGGCTCCAGATTTATCAGCAATAAACC
AGCCAGCCGGAAGGGCCGAGCGCAGAAGTGGTCCTGCAACTTTATCCGCCTCCATCCAGTCTATTAATTG
TTGCCGGGAAGCTAGAGTAAGTAGTTCGCCAGTTAATAGTTTGCGCAACGTTGTTGCCATTGCTACAGGC
ATCGTGGTGTCACGCTCGTCGTTTGGTATGGCTTCATTCAGCTCCGGTTCCCAACGATCAAGGCGAGTTA
CATGATCCCCCATGTTGTGCAAAAAAGCGGTTAGCTCCTTCGGTCCTCCGATCGTTGTCAGAAGTAAGTT
GGCCGCAGTGTTATCACTCATGGTTATGGCAGCACTGCATAATTCTCTTACTGTCATGCCATCCGTAAGA
TGCTTTTCTGTGACTGGTGAGTACTCAACCAAGTCATTCTGAGAATAGTGTATGCGGCGACCGAGTTGCT
CTTGCCCGGCGTCAATACGGGATAATACCGCGCCACATAGCAGAACTTTAAAAGTGCTCATCATTGGAAA
ACGTTCTTCGGGGCGAAAACTCTCAAGGATCTTACCGCTGTTGAGATCCAGTTCGATGTAACCCACTCGT
GCACCCAACTGATCTTCAGCATCTTTTACTTTCACCAGCGTTTCTGGGTGAGCAAAAACAGGAAGGCAAA
ATGCCGCAAAAAAGGGAATAAGGGCGACACGGAAATGTTGAATACTCATACTCTTCCTTTTTCAATATTA
TTGAAGCATTTATCAGGGTTATTGTCTCATGAGCGGATACATATTTGAATGTATTTAGAAAAATAAACAA
ATAGGGGTTCCGCGCACATTTCCCCGAAAAGTGCCACCTG
[124 nt withheld, positions 5081-5204]
C
[91 nt withheld, positions 5206-5296]
A
[49 nt withheld, positions 5298-5346]
CCTTTGACGTTGGAGTCCACGTTCTTT
[37 nt withheld, positions 5374-5410]
ACCCTATCTCGGTCTATTCTTTTGATTTATAAGGGATTTTGCCGATTTCGGCCTATTGGTTAAAAAATGA
GCTGATTTAACAAAAATTTAACGCGAATTTTAACAAAATATTAACGCTTACAATTTGCCATTCGCCATTC
AGGCTGCGCAACTGTTGGGAAGGGCGATCGGTGCGGGCCTCTTCGCTATTACGCCAGCTGGCGAAAGGGG
GATGTGCTGCAAGGCGATTAAGTTGGGTAACGCCAGGGTTTTCCCAGTCACGACGTTGTAAAACGACGGC
CAGTGAATTGTAATACGACTCACTATAGGGCGAATTGGGTACCGGCCGACTTGGCCCTGCAGGGGGG
