[The description below was written by a language model from this plasmid's Addgene catalogue record.]
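Description:
pRN3P-HA-Suv4-20h1mut is an in vitro transcription plasmid built on the pRN3P backbone (about 3.2 kb; about 5.8 kb in total with the insert). It is designed to produce synthetic mRNA rather than to drive expression directly in cells. It is propagated in E. coli under ampicillin selection. The record does not specify the origin of replication or the copy number, and no feature table is provided, so backbone elements beyond those listed in the catalogue fields cannot be confirmed.

The insert is a mouse cDNA encoding a mutant form of the histone-lysine N-methyltransferase KMT5B (Suv4-20h1), an enzyme known for methylating histone H4 at lysine 20. It was cloned between BamHI and NotI sites, both of which are retained. The four residues NHDC, spanning asparagine 273 to cysteine 276, are replaced with AAAG. The record does not state the functional consequence of this change, although the "mut" designation and the associated study of SUV4-20 activity suggest it may serve as an activity-deficient comparison for the wild-type enzyme. A backbone-encoded HA epitope tag sits at the N terminus of the protein, allowing the translated product to be detected with anti-HA antibodies.

A T3 promoter upstream of the tagged open reading frame allows T3 RNA polymerase to make sense-strand transcripts. A T7 primer site on the 3′ side is listed for sequencing. The stated purpose is transcription of HA-tagged Suv4-20h1mut mRNA. The associated publication concerns SUV4-20 activity and replication timing in the preimplantation mouse embryo, which points to expressing the protein from this mRNA in early embryos, though the record does not describe the delivery method.
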