Addgene plasmid #86690: pRN3P-HA-Suv4-20h1mut
Purpose: For transcription of of Suv4-20h1mut mRNA preceded by an HA-tag in 5'
Depositing lab: Maria-Elena Torres-Padilla. Depositing organization: Helmholtz Munich. Publication: SUV4-20 activity in the preimplantation mouse embryo controls timely replication. Eid A, Rodriguez-Terrones D, Burton A, Torres-Padilla ME. Genes Dev. 2016 Nov 15;30(22):2513-2526. Epub 2016 Dec 5. 10.1101/gad.288969.116 PubMed 27920088.
Backbone
  Vector backbone: pRN3p
  Backbone size w/o insert (bp): 3203
  Total vector size (bp): 5813
Growth in bacteria
  Bacterial resistance: Ampicillin, 100 μg/mL
  Growth temperature: 37°C
  Growth strain: DH5alpha
  Copy number: Unknown
Gene/Insert
  Gene/Insert name: histone-lysine N-methyltransferase KMT5B mutant (alt names: KMT5B; Suv4-20h1)
  Species: M. musculus (mouse)
  Mutation: mutated region NHDC (asparagine 273 to cysteine 276) into AAAG (original sequence: AATCATGATTGC to mutated sequence: gctgcagcaggc)
  GenBank ID: AY555192.1
  Entrez Gene: Kmt5b (a.k.a. AA117471, C630029K18Rik, Suv4-20h1, Suv420h1)
  Promoter: T3
  Tag / fusion protein: HA (N terminal on backbone)
  Cloning method: Restriction Enzyme; 5′ cloning site Bamhi (not destroyed); 3′ cloning site Noti (not destroyed)
  Sequencing primers: 5′ T3 sequence; 3′ T7 sequence
Terms and licenses: Academic/Nonprofit Terms; Industry Terms: Not Available to Industry
How to cite: pRN3P-HA-Suv4-20h1mut was a gift from Maria-Elena Torres-Padilla (Addgene plasmid # 86690 ; http://n2t.net/addgene:86690 ; RRID:Addgene_86690)
